# Supplementary material for: Simple Electroporation of Chlamydomonas reinhardtii Strains with an Intact Cell Wall
Source: bioRxiv preprint, doi:10.64898/2026.04.30.721989, version 1 (2026-05-05)
Supplement: Dataset S1 [file 721989_file02.zip › Dataset_S1-pFCM-010.gb]

LOCUS       pFCM-010-pAR-NPT        8773 bp    DNA     circular SYN 18-MAR-2026
DEFINITION  synthetic circular DNA
ACCESSION   .
VERSION     .
KEYWORDS    .
SOURCE      synthetic DNA construct
  ORGANISM  synthetic DNA construct
REFERENCE   1  (bases 1 to 8773)
  AUTHORS   .
  TITLE     Direct Submission
  JOURNAL   Exported Mar 18, 2026 from SnapGene 8.2.2
            https://www.snapgene.com
COMMENT     Ligation of : pAGM8031-pLM1.xdna [4600  nt] : (#BbsI[5184] / 
            #BbsI[4601]) to Ligation #7 [4165  nt] : (Uncut 5'[0] / Uncut 
            3'[4165])
FEATURES             Location/Qualifiers
     source          1..8773
                     /mol_type="other DNA"
                     /organism="synthetic DNA construct"
     misc_feature    complement(8..135)
                     /label=RB
                     /note="vntifkey=""21"" - label=RB - complement(8..135)"
     primer_bind     complement(39..58)
                     /label=oFC353
     rep_origin      155..772
                     /direction=RIGHT
                     /label=shows similarity to GenBank Accession Number M2
                     /label=shows similarity to GenBank Accession Number M2...
                     /note="standard_name=""oriV"" - vntifkey=""33"" -
                     label=RK2\oriV - note=""shows similarity to GenBank 
                     Accession Number M20134"" - 155..772"
     primer_bind     complement(878..897)
                     /label=oFC004
     CDS             924..1931
                     /label=spec
                     /note="vntifkey=""4"" - label=spec - 924..1931"
     misc_feature    complement(2109..2898)
                     /label=pUC ori
                     /label=pUC\ori
                     /note="vntifkey=""21"" - label=pUC\ori -
                     complement(2109..2898)"
     primer_bind     2350..2369
                     /label=oFC354
     primer_bind     complement(2705..2724)
                     /label=oFC355
     primer_bind     2803..2827
                     /label=oFC003
     misc_feature    2909..4390
                     /label=RK2 TrfA
                     /label=RK2\TrfA
                     /note="vntifkey=""21"" - label=RK2\TrfA - 2909..4390"
     misc_feature    complement(4424..4574)
                     /label=LB
                     /note="vntifkey=""21"" - label=LB - complement(4424..4574)"
     primer_bind     4448..4466
                     /label=oFC352
     misc_feature    4615..5063
                     /label=P-HSP70A_long
     primer_bind     complement(4814..4833)
                     /label=oFC085
     promoter        5068..5260
                     /label=P-RBCS2
     5'UTR           5261..5283
                     /label=5UTR CrRBCS2
     misc_feature    5284..6075
                     /label=CrNPTII
     primer_bind     5284..5303
                     /label=oFC265
     primer_bind     5608..5627
                     /label=oFC378
     primer_bind     complement(5865..5877)
                     /label=oFC303
     misc_feature    6080..6313
                     /label=T-RBCS2
     primer_bind     complement(6163..6182)
                     /label=oFC104
     primer_bind     complement(6166..6185)
                     /label=oFC102
     primer_bind     complement(6248..6266)
                     /label=oFC319
     misc_feature    6339..7079
                     /label=pABSAP(Pro+5'UTR)
     misc_feature    6339..6605
                     /label=HSP70Ap
     primer_bind     complement(6343..6362)
                     /label=oFC085
     promoter        6612..6803
                     /label=P-bTUB2
                     /note="label=P-bTUB2 - 2509..2700"
     misc_feature    6698..6703
                     /label=inserted ATANTT motif
                     /note="label=inserted ATANTT motif - 2595..2600"
     misc_feature    6826..6831
                     /label=rebuild ATANTT from ATATT
                     /note="label=rebuild ATANTT from ATATT - 2723..2728"
     intron          6880..7024
                     /label=RBCS2i
                     /note="label=RBCS2i1 - label=RBCS2i - label=RBCS2i(1) - 
                     2777..2921"
     primer_bind     7078..7097
                     /label=oFC367
     CDS             7084..7095
                     /label=FactorXa site
     CDS             7096..7405
                     /label=mVenus N-ter
     primer_bind     complement(7134..7152)
                     /label=oFC303
     primer_bind     complement(7161..7179)
                     /label=oFC301
     primer_bind     7210..7229
                     /label=oFC124
     primer_bind     7215..7235
                     /label=oFC122
     primer_bind     7292..7301
                     /label=oFC265
     primer_bind     complement(7324..7344)
                     /label=oFC125
     primer_bind     complement(7337..7356)
                     /label=oFC123
     intron          7406..7734
                     /label=CrRbcS2 intron 2
     CDS             7735..8138
                     /label=mVenus C-ter
     CDS             8139..8150
                     /label=FactorXa site
     CDS             8151..8174
                     /label=Strep tag II
     primer_bind     8157..8176
                     /label=oFC101
     primer_bind     complement(8157..8176)
                     /label=oFC368
     misc_feature    8182..8729
                     /label=tPsaD
     primer_bind     complement(8192..8211)
                     /label=oFC263
ORIGIN
        1 gtgatccgtt taaactatca gtgtttgaca ggatatattg gcgggtaaac ctaagagaaa
       61 agagcgttta ttagaataat cggatattta aaagggcgtg aaaaggttta tccgttcgtc
      121 catttgtatg tgccagccgc ctttgcgacg ctcaccgggc tggttgccct cgccgctggg
      181 ctggcggccg tctatggccc tgcaaacgcg ccagaaacgc cgtcgaagcc gtgtgcgaga
      241 caccgcggcc gccggcgttg tggatacctc gcggaaaact tggccctcac tgacagatga
      301 ggggcggacg ttgacacttg aggggccgac tcacccggcg cggcgttgac agatgagggg
      361 caggctcgat ttcggccggc gacgtggagc tggccagcct cgcaaatcgg cgaaaacgcc
      421 tgattttacg cgagtttccc acagatgatg tggacaagcc tggggataag tgccctgcgg
      481 tattgacact tgaggggcgc gactactgac agatgagggg cgcgatcctt gacacttgag
      541 gggcagagtg ctgacagatg aggggcgcac ctattgacat ttgaggggct gtccacaggc
      601 agaaaatcca gcatttgcaa gggtttccgc ccgtttttcg gccaccgcta acctgtcttt
      661 taacctgctt ttaaaccaat atttataaac cttgttttta accagggctg cgccctgtgc
      721 gcgtgaccgc gcacgccgaa ggggggtgcc cccccttctc gaaccctccc ggcccgctaa
      781 cgcgggcctc ccatcccccc aggggctgcg cccctcggcc gcgaacggcc tcaccccaaa
      841 aatggcagcg ctggccaatt cccgaggcac gaacccagtg gacataagcc tgttcggttc
      901 gtaagctgta atgcaagtag cgtatgcgct cacgcaactg gtccagaacc ttgaccgaac
      961 gcagcggtgg taacggcgca gtggcggttt tcatggcttg ttatgactgt ttttttgggg
     1021 tacagtctat gcctcgggca tccaagcagc aagcgcgtta cgccgtgggt cgatgtttga
     1081 tgttatggag cagcaacgat gttacgcagc agggcagtcg ccctaaaaca aagttaaaca
     1141 tcatggggga agcggtgatc gccgaagtat cgactcaact atcagaggta gttggcgtca
     1201 tcgagcgcca tctcgaaccg acgttgctgg ccgtacattt gtacggctcc gcagtggatg
     1261 gcggcctgaa gccacacagc gatattgatt tgctggttac ggtgaccgta aggcttgatg
     1321 aaacaacgcg gcgagctttg atcaacgacc ttttggaaac ttcggcttcc cctggagaga
     1381 gcgagattct ccgcgctgta gaagtcacca ttgttgtgca cgacgacatc attccgtggc
     1441 gttatccagc taagcgcgaa ctgcaatttg gagaatggca gcgcaatgac attcttgcag
     1501 gtatcttcga gccagccacg atcgacattg atctggctat cttgctgaca aaagcaagag
     1561 aacatagcgt tgccttggta ggtccagcgg cggaggaact ctttgatccg gttcctgaac
     1621 aggatctatt tgaggcgcta aatgaaacct taacgctatg gaactcgccg cccgactggg
     1681 ctggcgatga gcgaaatgta gtgcttacgt tgtcccgcat ttggtacagc gcagtaaccg
     1741 gcaaaatcgc gccgaaggat gtcgctgccg actgggcaat ggagcgcctg ccggcccagt
     1801 atcagcccgt catacttgaa gctagacagg cttatcttgg acaagaagaa gatcgcttgg
     1861 cctcgcgcgc agatcagttg gaagaatttg tccattacgt gaaaggcgag atcaccaagg
     1921 tagtcggcaa ataatgtcta gctagaaatt cgttcaagcc gacgccgctt cgcggcgcgg
     1981 cttaactcaa gcgttagatg cactaagcac ataattgctc acagccaaac tatcaggtca
     2041 agtctgcttt tattattttt aagcgtgcat aataagccct acacaaattg ggagatatat
     2101 catgctgtca gaccaagttt actcatatat actttagatt gatttaaaac ttcattttta
     2161 atttaaaagg atctaggtga agatcctttt tgataatctc atgaccaaaa tcccttaacg
     2221 tgagttttcg ttccactgag cgtcagaccc cgtagaaaag atcaaaggat cttcttgaga
     2281 tccttttttt ctgcgcgtaa tctgctgctt gcaaacaaaa aaaccaccgc taccagcggt
     2341 ggtttgtttg ccggatcaag agctaccaac tctttttccg aaggtaactg gcttcagcag
     2401 agcgcagata ccaaatactg tccttctagt gtagccgtag ttaggccacc acttcaagaa
     2461 ctctgtagca ccgcctacat acctcgctct gctaatcctg ttaccagtgg ctgctgccag
     2521 tggcgataag tcgtgtctta ccgggttgga ctcaagacga tagttaccgg ataaggcgca
     2581 gcggtcgggc tgaacggggg gttcgtgcac acagcccagc ttggagcgaa cgacctacac
     2641 cgaactgaga tacctacagc gtgagctatg agaaagcgcc acgcttcccg aagggagaaa
     2701 ggcggacagg tatccggtaa gcggcagggt cggaacagga gagcgcacga gggagcttcc
     2761 agggggaaac gcctggtatc tttatagtcc tgtcgggttt cgccacctct gacttgagcg
     2821 tcgatttttg tgatgctcgt caggggggcg gagcctatgg aaaaacgcca gcaacgcggc
     2881 ctttttacgg ttcctggcag atcctagatg tggcgcaacg atgccggcga caagcaggag
     2941 cgcaccgact tcttccgcat caagtgtttt ggctctcagg ccgaggccca cggcaagtat
     3001 ttgggcaagg ggtcgctggt attcgtgcag ggcaagattc ggaataccaa gtacgagaag
     3061 gacggccaga cggtctacgg gaccgacttc attgccgata aggtggatta tctggacacc
     3121 aaggcaccag gcgggtcaaa tcaggaataa gggcacattg ccccggcgtg agtcggggca
     3181 atcccgcaag gagggtgaat gaatcggacg tttgaccgga aggcatacag gcaagaactg
     3241 atcgacgcgg ggttttccgc cgaggatgcc gaaaccatcg caagccgcac cgtcatgcgt
     3301 gcgccccgcg aaaccttcca gtccgtcggc tcgatggtcc agcaagctac ggccaagatc
     3361 gagcgcgaca gcgtgcaact ggctccccct gccctgcccg cgccatcggc cgccgtggag
     3421 cgttcgcgtc gtcttgaaca ggaggcggca ggtttggcga agtcgatgac catcgacacg
     3481 cgaggaacta tgacgaccaa gaagcgaaaa accgccggcg aggacctggc aaaacaggtc
     3541 agcgaggcca agcaggccgc gttgctgaaa cacacgaagc agcagatcaa ggaaatgcag
     3601 ctttccttgt tcgatattgc gccgtggccg gacacgatgc gagcgatgcc aaacgacacg
     3661 gcccgctctg ccctgttcac cacgcgcaac aagaaaatcc cgcgcgaggc gctgcaaaac
     3721 aaggtcattt tccacgtcaa caaggacgtg aagatcacct acaccggcgt cgagctgcgg
     3781 gccgacgatg acgaactggt gtggcagcag gtgttggagt acgcgaagcg cacccctatc
     3841 ggcgagccga tcaccttcac gttctacgag ctttgccagg acctgggctg gtcgatcaat
     3901 ggccggtatt acacgaaggc cgaggaatgc ctgtcgcgcc tacaggcgac ggcgatgggc
     3961 ttcacgtccg accgcgttgg gcacctggaa tcggtgtcgc tgctgcaccg cttccgcgtc
     4021 ctggaccgtg gcaagaaaac gtcccgttgc caggtcctga tcgacgagga aatcgtcgtg
     4081 ctgtttgctg gcgaccacta cacgaaattc atatgggaga agtaccgcaa gctgtcgccg
     4141 acggcccgac ggatgttcga ctatttcagc tcgcaccggg agccgtaccc gctcaagctg
     4201 gaaaccttcc gcctcatgtg cggatcggat tccacccgcg tgaagaagtg gcgcgagcag
     4261 gtcggcgaag cctgcgaaga gttgcgaggc agcggcctgg tggaacacgc ctgggtcaat
     4321 gatgacctgg tgcattgcaa acgctagggc cttgtggggt cagttccggc tgggggttca
     4381 gcagcccctg ctcggatctg ttggaccgga cagtagtcat ggttgatggg ctgcctgtat
     4441 cgagtggtga ttttgtgccg agctgccggt cggggagctg ttggctggct ggtggcagga
     4501 tatattgtgg tgtaaacaaa ttgacgctta gacaacttaa taacacattg cggacgtttt
     4561 taatgtactg gggttgaaca ctctgtgggt ctcatgccga attcggatcc ggaggaaggg
     4621 ccgcgacggt tcgagaaccg acttgagggc gccaaacgag cccgagccgc cgttgcgcca
     4681 ggcgaaacca gaaccgtaga ttaatgcact tgagctattc attggagcga tctgccgggg
     4741 acagcgggtc tggcgtgcgc gcgattggag atcgcaaatt acatatgtct gcgtgacggc
     4801 ggggagctcg ctgaggcttg acatgattgg tgcgtatgtt tgtatgaagc tacaggactg
     4861 atttggcggg ctatgagggc gggggaagct ctggaagggc cgcgatgggg cgcgcggcgt
     4921 ccagaaggcg ccatacggcc cgctggcggc acccatccgg tataaaagcc cgcgaccccg
     4981 aacggtgacc tccactttca gcgacaaacg agcacttata catacgcgac tattctgccg
     5041 ctatacataa ccactcagct agcgatcccg ggcgcgccag aaggagcgca gccaaaccag
     5101 gatgatgttt gatggggtat ttgagcactt gcaaccctta tccggaagcc ccctggccca
     5161 caaaggctag gcgccaatgc aagcagttcg catgcagccc ctggagcggt gccctcctga
     5221 taaaccggcc agggggccta tgttctttac ttttttacaa gagaagtcac tcaacatctt
     5281 aaaatggagc aggacggcct gcacgccggc agccccgccg cctgggtgga gcgcctgttc
     5341 ggctacgact gggcccagca gaccatcggc tgcagcgacg ccgccgtgtt ccgcctgagc
     5401 gcccagggcc gccccgtgct gttcgtcaag accgacctga gcggcgccct gaacgagctg
     5461 caggacgagg ccgcccgcct gagctggctg gccaccaccg gcgtgccctg cgccgccgtg
     5521 ctggacgtgg tgaccgaggc cggccgcgac tggctgctgc tgggcgaggt gcccggccag
     5581 gacctgctga gcagccacct ggcccccgcc gagaaggtga gcatcatggc cgacgccatg
     5641 cgccgcctgc acaccctgga ccccgccacc tgccccttcg accaccaggc caagcaccgc
     5701 atcgagcgcg cccgcacccg catggaggcc ggcctggtgg accaggacga cctggacgag
     5761 gagcaccagg gcctggcccc cgccgagctg ttcgcccgcc tgaaggcccg catgcccgac
     5821 ggcgaggacc tggtggtgac ccacggcgac gcctgcctgc ccaacatcat ggtggagaac
     5881 ggccgcttca gcggcttcat cgactgcggc cgcctgggcg tggccgaccg ctaccaggac
     5941 atcgccctgg ccacccgcga catcgccgag gagctgggcg gcgagtgggc cgaccgcttc
     6001 ctggtgctgt acggcatcgc cgcccccgac agccagcgca tcgccttcta ccgcctgctg
     6061 gacgagttct tctaagcttc cgctccgtgt aaatggaggc gctcgttgat ctgagccttg
     6121 ccccctgacg aacggcggtg gatggaagat actgctctca agtgctgaag cggtagctta
     6181 gctccccgtt tcgtgctgat cagtcttttt caacacgtaa aaagcggagg agttttgcaa
     6241 ttttgttggt tgtaacgatc ctccgttgat tttggcctct ttctccatgg gcgggctggg
     6301 cgtatttgaa gcggcgctgc aagaattcaa gcttggaggc tgaggcttga catgattggt
     6361 gcgtatgttt gtatgaagct acaggactga tttggcgggc tatgagggcg ggggaagctc
     6421 tggaagggcc gcgatggggc gcgcggcgtc cagaaggcgc catacggccc gctggcggca
     6481 cccatccggt ataaaagccc gcgaccccga acggtgacct ccactttcag cgacaaacga
     6541 gcacttatac atacgcgact attctgccgc tatacataac cactcagcta gcttaagatc
     6601 ccatcaccgg tctggcactt tcttgcgcta tgacacttcc agcaaaaggt agggcgggct
     6661 gcgagacggc ttcccggcgc tgcatgcaac accgatgata cttatgcttc gaccccccga
     6721 agctccttcg gggctgcatg ggcgctccga tgccgctcca gggcgagcgc tgtttaaata
     6781 gccaggcccc cgactgcaaa gacattatag cgagctacca aagccatact tcaaacacct
     6841 agatcactac cacttctaca caggccactc gagcttgtgg tgagtcgacg agcaagcccg
     6901 gcggatcagg cagcgtgctt gcagatttga cttgcaacgc ccgcattgtg tcgacgaagg
     6961 cttttggctc ctctgtcgct gtctcaagca gcatctaacc ctgcgtcgcc gtttccattt
     7021 gcagatcgca ctccgctaag ggggcgcctc ttcctcttcg tttcagtcac aacccgcaaa
     7081 atgatcgagg gcagggtgag caagggcgag gagctgttca ccggcgtggt gcccatcctg
     7141 gtggagctgg acggcgacgt gaacggccac aagttcagcg tgagcggcga gggcgagggc
     7201 gacgccacct acggcaagct gaccctgaag ctgatctgca ccaccggcaa gctgcccgtg
     7261 ccctggccca ccctggtgac caccctgggc tacggcctgc agtgcttcgc ccgctacccc
     7321 gaccacatga agcagcacga cttcttcaag agcgccatgc ccgagggcta cgtgcaggag
     7381 cgcaccatct tcttcaagga cgacggtgag cttgcggggt tgcgagcaac actccagcaa
     7441 cgaacagtgc ccaagtcagg aatctgcagt cagcctgggc tttcggcggc tttttcttgg
     7501 gcaaacagct tgcactcatg ccagcgcggc ttgtccagcc tcacttgagc tttccagctg
     7561 ctaccagccg ggctatacga cagcgacaga gccatagcgt ggaatcactt atttgggttg
     7621 ccgaagtagc ggtcggagcg tgagttcttg gtcaagccgc cccttatccg gttcctgtcc
     7681 gtgtctttgt ccctcgttca cccttcgcgg cacccttcat ccccttgctt gcaggtaact
     7741 acaagacccg cgccgaggtg aagttcgagg gcgacaccct ggtgaaccgc atcgagctga
     7801 agggcatcga cttcaaggag gacggcaaca tcctgggcca caagctggag tacaactaca
     7861 acagccacaa cgtgtacatc accgccgaca agcagaagaa cggcatcaag gccaacttca
     7921 agatccgcca caacatcgag gacggcggcg tgcagctggc cgaccactac cagcagaaca
     7981 cccccatcgg cgacggcccc gtgctgctgc ccgacaacca ctacctgagc taccagagca
     8041 agctgagcaa ggaccccaac gagaagcgcg accacatggt gctgctggag ttcgtgaccg
     8101 ccgccggcat caccctgggc atggacgagc tgtacaagat cgagggcagg tggagccacc
     8161 cgcagttcga gaagtaagct tagcagctgg accgcctgta ccatggagaa gagctttact
     8221 tgccgggatg gccgatttcg ctgattgata cgggatcgga gctcggaggc tttcgcgcta
     8281 ggggctaggc gaagggcagt ggtgaccagg gtcggtgtgg ggtcggccca cggtcaatta
     8341 gccacaggag gatcaggggg aggtaggcac gtcgacttgg tttgcgaccc cgcagttttg
     8401 gcggacgtgc tgttgtagat gttagcgtgt gcgtgagcca gtggccaacg tgccacaccc
     8461 attgagatga ccaaccaact tactggcaat atctgccaat gccatactgc atgtaatggc
     8521 caggccatgt gagagtttgc cgtgcctgcg cgcgccccgg gggcgcagtt tagctgacca
     8581 gccgtgggat gatgcacgca tttgcaagga cagggtaatc acagcagcaa catggtgggc
     8641 ttaggacagc tgtgggtcag tggacggacg gcaggggagg gacggcgcag ctcgggagac
     8701 agggggagac agcgtgactg tgcaatgccg ctactatgag accgaggatg cacatgtgac
     8761 cgagggacac gaa
//
